Addgene plasmid #54901: mApple-FilaminA-N-9
Purpose: Localization: Actin/Focal Adhesions, Excitation: 568, Emission: 592
Depositing lab: Michael Davidson. Depositing organization: Florida State University, Tallahassee.
Backbone
  Vector backbone: mApple-N1
  Backbone size w/o insert (bp): 4750
  Vector type: Mammalian Expression
  Selectable markers: Neomycin (select with G418)
Growth in bacteria
  Bacterial resistance: Kanamycin, 50 μg/mL
  Growth temperature: 37°C
  Growth strain: DH5alpha
  Copy number: High Copy
Gene/Insert
  Gene/Insert name: FilaminA (alt name: NM_001456.3)
  Species: H. sapiens (human)
  Mutation: D2626H
  Entrez Gene: FLNA (a.k.a. ABP-280, ABPX, CSBS, CVD1, FGS2, FLN, FLN-A, FLN1, FMD, MNS, NHBP, OPD, OPD1, OPD2, XLVD, XMVD)
  Promoter: CMV
  Tag / fusion protein: mApple (C terminal on backbone)
  Cloning method: Unknown
  Sequencing primers: 5′ CMV-F; 3′ SV40pA-R
Terms and licenses: Academic/Nonprofit Terms; Industry Terms: Not Available to Industry
Depositor comments: . Excitation = 568; Emission = 592
How to cite: mApple-FilaminA-N-9 was a gift from Michael Davidson (Addgene plasmid # 54901 ; http://n2t.net/addgene:54901 ; RRID:Addgene_54901)
