[The description below was written by a language model from this plasmid's Addgene catalogue record.]
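Description:
mApple-FilaminA-N-9 is a mammalian expression plasmid built on the mApple-N1 backbone (about 4.75 kb without the insert), an N1-style fluorescent protein fusion vector in which the gene of interest is placed upstream of the fluorophore. It is maintained as a high-copy plasmid in E. coli under kanamycin selection, and it carries a neomycin resistance marker so that transfected mammalian cells can be selected with G418. No feature table is provided, so the origin of replication and the exact arrangement of the resistance cassette are not stated. The listed 3′ sequencing primer implies that an SV40 polyadenylation signal lies downstream of the expression cassette.

The insert is human filamin A (FLNA), a large actin-crosslinking protein, expressed from the CMV promoter for strong constitutive transcription in mammalian cells. The coding sequence is fused at its C terminus to mApple, a red-orange monomeric fluorescent protein with recorded excitation and emission at 568 and 592 nm. The record notes a D2626H substitution in filamin A relative to the reference transcript but does not say whether this change was intended or has any functional consequence. The "N-9" in the name probably refers to the N1-type fusion orientation and a linker length between the two proteins, though the record does not explain it, and the cloning method is listed as unknown.

The stated purpose is as a localization marker. The fusion labels actin structures and focal adhesions, making it suitable for fluorescence imaging of the cytoskeleton in transfected cells, including multicolour experiments alongside green or far-red probes.
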