>Addgene plasmid #54901 | mApple-FilaminA-N-9 | depositor partial sequence | sequence record 85291 | insert sequence
GACGGTCAGATCCGCTAGCGCCACCATGAGTAGCTCCCACTCTCGGGCGGGCCAGAGCGCAGCAGGCGCG
GCTCCGGGCGGCGGCGTCGACACGCGGGACGCCGAGATGCCGGCCACCGAGAAGGACCTGGCGGAGGACG
CGCCATGGAAGAAGATCCAGCAGAACACTTTCACGCGCTGGTGCAACGAGCACCTGAAGTGCGTGAGCAA
GCGCATCGCCAACCTGCAGACGGACCTGAGCGACGGGCTGCGGCTTATCGCGCTGTTGGAGGTGCTCAGC
CAGAAGAAGATGCACCGCAAGCACAACCAGCGGCCCACTTTCCGCCAAATGCAGCTTGAGAACGTGTCGG
TGGCACTCGAGTTCCTGGACCGCGAGAGCATCAAACTGGTGTCCATCGACAGCAAGGCCATCGTGGACGG
GAACCTGAAGCTGATCCTGGGCCTCATCTGGACCCTGATCCTGCACTACTCCATCTCCATGCCCATGTGG
GACGAGGAGGAGGATGAGGAGGCCAAGAAGCAGACCCCCAAGCAGAGGCTCCTGGGCTGGATCCAGAACA
AGCTGCCGCAGCTGCCCATCACCAACTTCAGCCGGGACTGGCAGAGCGGCCGGGCCCTGGGCGCCCTGGT
GGACAGCTGTGCCCCGGGCCTGTGTCCTGACTGGGACTCTTGGGACGCCAGCAAGCCCGTTACCAATGCG
CGAGAGGCCATGCAGCAGGCGGATGACTGGCTGGGCATCCCCCAGGTGATCACCCCCGAGGAGATTGTGG
ACCCCAACGTGGACGAGCACTCTGTCATGACCTACCTGTCCCAGTTCCCCAAGGCCAAGCTGAAGCCAGG
GGCTCCCTTGCGGCCCAAACTGAACCCGAAGAAAGCCCGTGCCTACGGGCCAGGCATCGAGCCCACAGGC
AACATGGTGAAGAAGCGGGCAGAGTTCACTGTGGAGACCAGAAGTGCTGGCCAGGGAGAGGTGCTGGTGT
ACGTGGAGGACCCGGCCGGACACCAGGAGGAGGCAAAAGTGACCGCCAATAACGACAAGAACCGCACCTT
CTCCGTCTGGTACGTCCCCGAGGTGACGGGGACTCATAAGGTTACTGTGCTCTTTGCTGGCCAGCACATC
GCCAAGAGCCCCTTCGAGGTGTACGTGGATAAGTCACAGGGTGACGCCAGCAAAGTGACAGCCCAAGGTC
CCGGCCTGGAGCCCAGTGGCAACATCGCCAACAAGACCACCTACTTTGAGATCTTTACGGCAGGAGCTGG
CACGGGCGAGGTCGAGGTTGTGATCCAGGACCCCATGGGACAGAAGGGCACGGTAGAGCCTCAGCTGGAG
GCCCGGGGCGACAGCACATACCGCTGCAGCTACCAGCCCACCATGGAGGGCGTCCACACCGTGCACGTCA
CGTTTGCCGGCGTGCCCATCCCTCGCAGCCCCTACACTGTCACTGTTGGCCAAGCCTGTAACCCGAGTGC
CTGCCGGGCGGTTGGCCGGGGCCTCCAGCCCAAGGGTGTGCGGGTGAAGGAGACAGCTGACTTCAAGGTG
TACACAAAGGGCGCTGGCAGTGGGGAGCTGAAGGTCACCGTGAAGGGCCCCAAGGGAGAGGAGCGCGTGA
AGCAGAAGGACCTGGGGGATGGCGTGTATGGCTTCGAGTATTACCCCATGGTCCCTGGAACCTATATCGT
CACCATCACGTGGGGTGGTCAGAACATCGGGCGCAGTCCCTTCGAAGTGAAGGTGGGCACCGAGTGTGGC
AATCAGAAGGTACGGGCCTGGGGCCCTGGGCTGGAGGGCGGCGTCGTTGGCAAGTCAGCAGACTTTGTGG
TGGAGGCTATCGGGGACGACGTGGGCACGCTGGGCTTCTCGGTGGAAGGGCCATCGCAGGCTAAGATCGA
ATGTGACGACAAGGGCGACGGCTCCTGTGATGTGCGCTACTGGCCGCAGGAGGCTGGCGAGTATGCCGTT
CACGTGCTGTGCAACAGCGAAGACATCCGCCTCAGCCCCTTCATGGCTGACATCCGTGACGCGCCCCAGG
ACTTCCACCCAGACAGGGTGAAGGCACGTGGGCCTGGATTGGAGAAGACAGGTGTGGCCGTCAACAAGCC
AGCAGAGTTCACAGTGGATGCCAAGCACGGTGGCAAGGCCCCACTTCGGGTCCAAGTCCAGGACAATGAA
GGCTGCCCTGTGGAGGCGTTGGTCAAGGACAACGGCAATGGCACTTACAGCTGCTCCTACGTGCCCAGGA
AGCCGGTGAAGCACACAGCCATGGTGTCCTGGGGAGGCGTCAGCATCCCCAACAGCCCCTTCAGGGTGAA
TGTGGGAGCTGGCAGCCACCCCAACAAGGTCAAAGTATACGGCCCCGGAGTAGCCAAGACAGGGCTCAAG
GCCCACGAGCCCACCTACTTCACTGTGGACTGCGCCGAGGCTGGCCAGGGGGACGTCAGCATCGGCATCA
AGTGTGCCCCTGGAGTGGTAGGCCCCGCCGAAGCTGACATCGACTTCGACATCATCCGCAATGACAATGA
CACCTTCACGGTCAAGTACACGCCCCGGGGGGCTGGCAGCTACACCATTATGGTCCTCTTTGCTGACCAG
GCCACGCCCACCAGCCCCATCCGAGTCAAGGTGGAGCCCTCTCATGACGCCAGTAAGGTGAAGGCCGAGG
GCCCTGGCCTCAGTCGCACTGGTGTCGAGCTTGGCAAGCCCACCCACTTCACAGTAAATGCCAAAGCTGC
TGGCAAAGGCAAGCTGGACGTCCAGTTCTCAGGACTCACCAAGGGGGATGCAGTGCGAGATGTGGACATC
ATCGACCACCATGACAACACCTACACAGTCAAGTACACGCCTGTCCAGCAGGGTCCAGTAGGCGTCAATG
TCACTTATGGAGGGGATCCCATCCCTAAGAGCCCTTTCTCAGTGGCAGTATCTCCAAGCCTGGACCTCAG
CAAGATCAAGGTGTCTGGCCTGGGAGAGAAGGTGGACGTTGGCAAAGACCAGGAGTTCACAGTCAAATCA
AAGGGTGCTGGTGGTCAAGGCAAAGTGGCATCCAAGATTGTGGGCCCCTCGGGTGCAGCGGTGCCCTGCA
AGGTGGAGCCAGGCCTGGGGGCTGACAACAGTGTGGTGCGCTTCCTGCCCCGTGAGGAAGGGCCCTATGA
GGTGGAGGTGACCTATGACGGCGTGCCCGTGCCTGGCAGCCCCTTTCCTCTGGAAGCTGTGGCCCCCACC
AAGCCTAGCAAGGTGAAGGCGTTTGGGCCGGGGCTGCAGGGAGGCAGTGCGGGCTCCCCCGCCCGCTTCA
CCATCGACACCAAGGGCGCCGGCACAGGTGGCCTGGGCCTGACGGTGGAGGGCCCCTGTGAGGCGCAGCT
CGAGTGCTTGGACAATGGGGATGGCACATGTTCCGTGTCCTACGTGCCCACCGAGCCCGGGGACTACAAC
ATCAACATCCTCTTCGCTGACACCCACATCCCTGGCTCCCCATTCAAGGCCCACGTGGTTCCCTGCTTTG
ACGCATCCAAAGTCAAGTGCTCAGGCCCCGGGCTGGAGCGGGCCACCGCTGGGGAGGTGGGCCAATTCCA
AGTGGACTGCTCGAGCGCGGGCAGCGCGGAGCTGACCATTGAGATCTGCTCGGAGGCGGGGCTTCCGGCC
GAGGTGTACATCCAGGACCACGGTGATGGCACGCACACCATTACCTACATTCCCCTCTGCCCCGGGGCCT
ACACCGTCACCATCAAGTACGGCGGCCAGCCCGTGCCCAACTTCCCCAGCAAGCTGCAGGTGGAACCTGC
GGTGGACACTTCCGGTGTCCAGTGCTATGGGCCTGGTATTGAGGGCCAGGGTGTCTTCCGTGAGGCCACC
ACTGAGTTCAGTGTGGACGCCCGGGCTCTGACACAGACCGGAGGGCCGCACGTCAAGGCCCGTGTGGCCA
ACCCCTCAGGCAACCTGACGGAGACCTACGTTCAGGACCGTGGCGATGGCATGTACAAAGTGGAGTACAC
GCCTTACGAGGAGGGACTGCACTCCGTGGACGTGACCTATGACGGCAGTCCCGTGCCCAGCAGCCCCTTC
CAGGTGCCCGTGACCGAGGGCTGCGACCCCTCCCGGGTGCGTGTCCACGGGCCAGGCATCCAAAGTGGCA
CCACCAACAAGCCCAACAAGTTCACTGTGGAGACCAGGGGAGCTGGCACGGGCGGCCTGGGCCTGGCTGT
AGAGGGCCCCTCCGAGGCCAAGATGTCCTGCATGGATAACAAGGACGGCAGCTGCTCGGTCGAGTACATC
CCTTATGAGGCTGGCACCTACAGCCTCAACGTCACCTATGGTGGCCATCAAGTGCCAGGCAGTCCTTTCA
AGGTCCCTGTGCATGATGTGACAGATGCGTCCAAGGTCAAGTGCTCTGGGCCCGGCCTGAGCCCAGGCAT
GGTTCGTGCCAACCTCCCTCAGTCCTTCCAGGTGGACACAAGCAAGGCTGGTGTGGCCCCATTGCAGGTC
AAAGTGCAAGGGCCCAAAGGCCTGGTGGAGCCAGTGGACGTGGTAGACAACGCTGATGGCACCCAGACCG
TCAATTATGTGCCCAGCCGAGAAGGGCCCTACAGCATCTCAGTACTGTATGGAGATGAAGAGGTACCCCG
GAGCCCCTTCAAGGTCAAGGTGCTGCCTACTCATGATGCCAGCAAGGTGAAGGCCAGTGGCCCCGGGCTC
AACACCACTGGCGTGCCTGCCAGCCTGCCCGTGGAGTTCACCATCGATGCAAAGGACGCCGGGGAGGGCC
TGCTGGCTGTCCAGATCACGGATCCCGAAGGCAAGCCGAAGAAGACACACATCCAAGACAACCATGACGG
CACGTATACAGTGGCCTACGTGCCAGACGTGACAGGTCGCTACACCATCCTCATCAAGTACGGTGGTGAC
GAGATCCCCTTCTCCCCGTACCGCGTGCGTGCCGTGCCCACCGGGGACGCCAGCAAGTGCACTGTCACAG
GTGCTGGCATCGGCCCCACCATTCAGATTGGGGAGGAGACGGTGATCACTGTGGACACTAAGGCGGCAGG
CAAAGGCAAAGTGACGTGCACCGTGTGCACGCCTGATGGCTCAGAGGTGGATGTGGACGTGGTGGAGAAT
GAGGACGGCACTTTCGACATCTTCTACACGGCCCCCCAGCCGGGCAAATACGTCATCTGTGTGCGCTTTG
GTGGCGAGCACGTGCCCAACAGCCCCTTCCAAGTGACGGCTCTGGCTGGGGACCAGCCCTCGGTGCAGCC
CCCTCTACGGTCTCAGCAGCTGGCCCCACAGTACACCTACGCCCAGGGCGGCCAGCAGACTTGGGCCCCG
GAGAGGCCCCTGGTGGGTGTCAATGGGCTGGATGTGACCAGCCTGAGGCCCTTTGACCTTGTCATCCCCT
TCACCATCAAGAAGGGCGAGATCACAGGGGAGGTTCGGATGCCCTCAGGCAAGGTGGCGCAGCCCACCAT
CACTGACAACAAAGACGGCACCGTGACCGTGCGGTATGCACCCAGCGAGGCTGGCCTGCACGAGATGGAC
ATCCGCTATGACAACATGCACATCCCAGGAAGCCCCTTGCAGTTCTATGTGGATTACGTCAACTGTGGCC
ATGTCACTGCCTATGGGCCTGGCCTCACCCATGGAGTAGTGAACAAGCCTGCCACCTTCACCGTCAACAC
CAAGGATGCAGGAGAGGGGGGCCTGTCTCTGGCCATTGAGGGCCCGTCCAAAGCAGAAATCAGCTGCACT
GACAACCAGGATGGGACATGCAGCGTGTCCTACCTGCCTGTGCTGCCGGGGGACTACAGCATTCTAGTCA
AGTACAATGAACAGCACGTCCCAGGCAGCCCCTTCACTGCCCGGGTCACAGGTGACGACTCCATGCGTAT
GTCCCACCTAAAGGTCGGCTCTGCTGCCGACATCCCCATCAACATCTCAGAGACGGATCTCAGCCTGCTG
ACGGCCACTGTGGTCCCGCCCTCGGGCCGGGAGGAGCCCTGTTTGCTGAAGCGGCTGCGTAATGGCCACG
TGGGGATTTCATTCGTGCCCAAGGAGACGGGGGAGCACCTGGTGCATGTGAAGAAAAATGGCCAGCACGT
GGCCAGCAGCCCCATCCCGGTGGTGATCAGCCAGTCGGAAATTGGGGATGCCAGTCGTGTTCGGGTCTCT
GGTCAGGGCCTTCACGAAGGCCACACCTTTGAGCCTGCAGAGTTTATCATTGATACCCGCGATGCAGGCT
ATGGTGGGCTCAGCCTGTCCATTGAGGGCCCCAGCAAGGTGGACATCAACACAGAGGACCTGGAGGACGG
GACGTGCAGGGTCACCTACTGCCCCACAGAGCCAGGCAACTACATCATCAACATCAAGTTTGCCGACCAG
CACGTGCCTGGCAGCCCCTTCTCTGTGAAGGTGACAGGCGAGGGCCGGGTGAAAGAGAGCATCACCCGCA
GGCGTCGGGCTCCTTCAGTGGCCAACGTTGGTAGTCATTGTGACCTCAGCCTGAAAATCCCTGAAATTAG
CATCCAGGATATGACAGCCCAGGTGACCAGCCCATCGGGCAAGACCCATGAGGCCGAGATCGTGGAAGGG
GAGAACCACACCTACTGCATCCGCTTTGTTCCCGCTGAGATGGGCACACACACAGTCAGCGTCAAGTACA
AGGGCCAGCACGTGCCTGGGAGCCCCTTCCAGTTCACCGTGGGGCCCCTAGGGGAAGGGGGAGCCCACAA
GGTCCGAGCTGGGGGCCCTGGCCTGGAGAGAGCTGAAGCTGGAGTGCCAGCCGAATTCAGTATCTGGACC
CGGGAAGCTGGTGCTGGAGGCCTGGCCATTGCTGTCGAGGGCCCCAGCAAGGCTGAGATCTCTTTTGAGG
ACCGCAAGGACGGCTCCTGTGGTGTGGCTTATGTGGTCCAGGAGCCAGGTGACTACGAAGTCTCAGTCAA
GTTCAACGAGGAACACATTCCCGACAGCCCCTTCGTGGTGCCTGTGGCTTCTCCGTCTGGCGACGCCCGC
CGCCTCACTGTTTCTAGCCTTCAGGAGTCAGGGCTAAAGGTCAACCAGCCAGCCTCTTTTGCAGTCAGCC
TGAACGGGGCCAAGGGGGCGATCGATGCCAAGGTGCACAGCCCCTCAGGAGCCCTGGAGGAGTGCTATGT
CACAGAAATTGACCAAGATAAGTATGCTGTGCGCTTCATCCCTCGGGAGAATGGCGTTTACCTGATTGAC
GTCAAGTTCAACGGTACCCACATCCCTGGAAGCCCCTTCAAGATCCGAGTTGGGGAGCCTGGGCATGGAG
GGGACCCAGGCTTGGTGTCTGCTTACGGAGCAGGTCTGGAAGGCGGTGTCACAGGGAACCCAGCTGAGTT
CGTCGTGAACACGAGCAATGCGGGAGCTGGTGCCCTGTCGGTGACCATTGACGGCCCCTCCAAGGTGAAG
ATGGATTGCCAGGAGTGCCCTGAGGGCTACCGCGTCACCTATACCCCCATGGCACCTGGCAGCTACCTCA
TCTCCATCAAGTACGGCGGCCCCTACCACATTGGGGGCAGCCCCTTCAAGGCCAAAGTCACAGGCCCCCG
TCTCGTCAGCAACCACAGCCTCCACGAGACATCATCAGTGTTTGTAGACTCTCTGACCAAGGCCACCTGT
GCCCCCCAGCATGGGGCCCCGGGTCCTGGGCCTGCTGACGCCAGCAAGGTGGTGGCCAAGGGCCTGGGGC
TGAGCAAGGCCTACGTAGGCCAGAAGAGCAGCTTCACAGTAGACTGCAGCAAAGCAGGCAACAACATGCT
GCTGGTGGGGGTTCATGGCCCAAGGACCCCCTGCGAGGAGATCCTGGTGAAGCACGTGGGCAGCCGGCTC
TACAGCGTGTCCTACCTGCTCAAGGACAAGGGGGAGTACACACTGGTGGTCAAATGGGGGCACGAGCACA
TCCCAGGCAGCCCCTACCGCGTTGTGGTGCCCAGCGGCAGCGCCTCACCGGTCGCCACCATGGTGAGCAA
GGGCGAGGAGAATAACATGGCCATCATCAAGGAGTTCATGCGCTTCAAGGTGCACATGGAGGGCTCCGTG
AACGGCCACGAGTTCGAGATCGAGGGCGAGGGCGAGGGCCGCCCCTACGAGGCCTTTCAGACCGCTAAGC
TGAAGGTGACCAAGGGTGGCCCCCTGCCCTTCGCCTGGGACATCCTGTCCCCTCAGTTCATGTACGGCTC
CAAGGTCTACATTAAGCACCCAGCCGACATCCCCGACTACTTCAAGCTGTCCTTCCCCGAGGGCTTCAGG
TGGGAGCGCGTGATGAACTTCGAGGACGGCGGCATTATTCACGTTAACCAGGACTCCTCCCTGCAGGACG
GCGTGTTCATCTACAAGGTGAAGCTGCGCGGCACCAACTTCCCCTCCGACGGCCCCGTAATGCAGAAGAA
GACCATGGGCTGGGAGGCCTCCGAGGAGCGGATGTACCCCGAGGACGGCGCCCTGAAGAGCGAGATCAAG
AAGAGGCTGAAGCTGAAGGACGGCGGCCACTACGCCGCCGAGGTCAAGACCACCTACAAGGCCAAGAAGC
CCGTGCAGCTGCCCGGCGCCTACATCGTCGACATCAAGTTGGACATCGTGTCCCACAACGAGGACTACAC
CATCGTGGAACAGTACGAACGCGCCGAGGGCCGCCACTCCACCGGCGGCATGGACGAGCTGTACAAGTAA
GCGGCCGCGACTCTAGATCATAATCAGCCATACCACATT
