>Addgene plasmid #54901 | mApple-FilaminA-N-9 | addgene partial sequence | sequence record 95078 | C-ter-GFP 5'-CTCCTCGCCCTTGCTCAC-3'
ACAACGCGGTAGGGGCTGCCTGGGATGTGCTCGTGCCCCCATTTGACCACCAGTGTGTACTCCCCCTTGT
CCTTGAGCAGGTAGGACACGCTGTAGAGCCGGCTGCCCACGTGCTTCACCAGGATCTCCTCGCAGGGGGT
CCTTGGGCCATGAACCCCCACCAGCAGCATGTTGTTGCCTGCTTTGCTGCAGTCTACTGTGAAGCTGCTC
TTCTGGCCTACGTAGGCCTTGCTCAGCCCCAGGCCCTTGGCCACCACCTTGCTGGCGTCAGCAGGCCCAG
GACCCGGGGCCCCATGCTGGGGGGCACAGGTGGCCTTGGTCAGAGAGTCTACAAACACTGATGATGTCTC
GTGGAGGCTGTGGTTGCTGACGAGACGGGGGCCTGTGACTTTGGCCTTGAAGGGGCTGCCCCCAATGTGG
TAGGGGCCGCCGTACTTGATGGAGATGAGGTAGCTGCCAGGTGCCATGGGGGTATAGGTGACGCGGTAGC
CCTCAGGGCACTCCTGGCAATCCATCTTCACCTTGGAGGGGCCGTCAATGGTCACCGACAGGGCACCAGC
TCCCGCATTGCTCGTGTTCACGACGAACTCAGCTGGGTTCCCTGTGACACCGCCTTCCAGACCTGCTCCG
TAAGCAGACACCAAGCCTGGGTCCCCTCCATGCCCAGGCTCCCCAACTCGGATCTTGAAGGGGCTTCCAG
GGATGTGGGTACCG
